Addgene plasmid #61648: pFPL-Gh
Purpose: Gateway vector for generating green fluorescent protein fusions in fungi
Depositing lab: Mark Farman. Depositing organization: University of Kentucky. Publication: pFPL vectors for high-throughput protein localization in fungi: detecting cytoplasmic accumulation of putative effector proteins. Gong X, Hurtado O, Wang B, Yi M, Giraldo M, Wu C, Valent B, Goodin MM, Farman M. Mol Plant Microbe Interact. 2014 Nov 12. 10.1094/MPMI-05-14-0144-TA PubMed 25390188.
Backbone
  Vector backbone: pCAMBIA1300
  Backbone manufacturer: Cambia, Canberra, Australia
  Backbone size w/o insert (bp): 6000
  Total vector size (bp): 11500
  Modifications to backbone: Additions to T-DNA region: insertion of selectable marker (hygromycin resistance), gateway cassette, GFP gene, fungal terminator sequences.
  Vector type: Plant Expression
  Selectable markers: Hygromycin
Growth in bacteria
  Bacterial resistance: Chloramphenicol and Kanamycin, 25 & 50 μg/mL
  Growth temperature: 37°C
  Growth strain: DB3.1
  Copy number: Low Copy
Gene/Insert
  Gene/Insert name: enhanced green fluorescent protein (alt name: eGFP)
  Species: Aequorea victoria
  Insert size (bp): 720
  GenBank ID: U57606.1
Terms and licenses: Academic/Nonprofit Terms; Industry Terms: Not Available to Industry
How to cite: pFPL-Gh was a gift from Mark Farman (Addgene plasmid # 61648 ; http://n2t.net/addgene:61648 ; RRID:Addgene_61648)
