[The description below was written by a language model from this plasmid's Addgene catalogue record and pLannotate feature annotations shown in this document.]
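Description:
pFPL-Gh is a Gateway destination vector built on the pCAMBIA1300 binary backbone and intended for making green fluorescent protein fusions in fungi. As a binary vector it carries nopaline-type left and right T-DNA border repeats, so the region between them can be transferred by Agrobacterium. The backbone outside the borders provides a ColE1/pBR322-type origin with the bom mobilisation region for E. coli, the pVS1 oriV with RepA and StaA for replication and stable maintenance in Agrobacterium, and a kanamycin resistance gene. The catalogue lists it as low copy and about 11.5 kb; the deposited sequence is 11,720 nt.

Within the T-DNA, a hygromycin B phosphotransferase gene driven by the Aspergillus nidulans trpC promoter and followed by the CaMV polyadenylation signal serves as the selectable marker for transformants. Next to it lies the Gateway cassette: attR1 and attR2 flanking a chloramphenicol resistance gene and the ccdB toxin gene. This explains the dual chloramphenicol/kanamycin selection and the need for a ccdB-tolerant strain such as DB3.1. Immediately downstream of attR2 is the EGFP coding sequence (Aequorea victoria derived), followed by the trpC terminator.

An LR reaction replaces the CmR-ccdB cassette with an entry-clone insert, placing it upstream of EGFP so that the protein of interest carries a C-terminal fluorescent tag. No fungal promoter is annotated upstream of attR1; only residual lac regulatory elements from the backbone are present. The insert would therefore apparently need to bring its own promoter, although the record does not state this. The associated work describes high-throughput protein localisation in fungi, including putative effector proteins.
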