Features (pLannotate 1.2.2; 28 found; start..end, strand, type, name):
    100..274     -  polyA_signal   CaMV poly(A) signal: cauliflower mosaic virus polyadenylation signal
    305..1330    -  CDS            HygR: hygromycin B phosphotransferase confers resistance to hygromycin
   1335..1689    -  promoter       trpC promoter: promoter for Aspergillus nidulans trpC
   1710..1798    +  CDS            lacI (fragment): lac repressor; lacI; The lac repressor binds to the lac operator to inhibit transcription in E. coli. This inhibition can be relieved by adding lactose or isopropyl-β-D-thiogalactopyranoside (IPTG).
   1811..1832    +  protein_bind   CAP binding site: CAP binding activates transcription in the presence of cAMP. E. coli catabolite activator protein
   1847..1877    +  promoter       lac promoter: promoter for the E. coli lac operon
   1881..1903    +  protein_bind   lac operator (fragment): The lac repressor binds to the lac operator to inhibit transcription in E. coli. This inhibition can be relieved by adding lactose or isopropyl-β-D-thiogalactopyranoside (IPTG). lac repressor encoded by lacI
   2022..2146    +  protein_bind   attR1: mutant version of attR; recombination site for the Gateway® LR reaction LR Clonase™
   2171..2199    +  promoter       lac UV5 promoter (fragment): E. coli lac promoter with an "up" mutation
   2225..2254    +  promoter       cat promoter (fragment): promoter of the E. coli cat gene encoding chloramphenicol acetyltransferase
   2255..2914    +  CDS            CmR: chloramphenicol acetyltransferase; cat; confers resistance to chloramphenicol
   3093..3251    +  CDS            ccdA (fragment): CCDA_ECO57 - Also known as H, letA. Experimental evidence at protein level: Swiss-Prot protein existence level 1. Antitoxin component of a type II toxin-antitoxin (TA) system which inhibits the post-segregational killing (PSK) of plasmid-free cells, also referred to as a plasmid addiction system. Binds to and blocks the activity of CcdB; will also remove bound CcdB protein from the CcdB-GyrA complex by forming a CcdA-CcdB complex, a process termed rejuvenation. Functions as a transcriptional corepressor for the ccdAB operon, repression also requires CcdB (By similarity). From Escherichia coli
   3256..3558    +  CDS            ccdB: CCDB_ECOLI - Also known as G, letB, letD. Experimental evidence at protein level: Swiss-Prot protein existence level 1. Toxic component of a type II toxin-antitoxin (TA) system, functioning in plasmid maintainence. Responsible for the post- segregational killing (PSK) of plasmid-free cells, also referred to as a plasmid addiction system. Half-life of over 2 hours. Cell killing by CcdB is accompanied by filamentation, defects in chromosome and plasmid segregation, defects in cell division, formation of anucleate cells, decreased DNA synthesis and plasmid loss. Interferes with the activity of DN
   3602..3726    -  protein_bind   attR2: mutant version of attR; recombination site for the Gateway® LR reaction LR Clonase™
   3746..4462    +  CDS            EGFP: EGFP is a basic (constitutively fluorescent) green fluorescent protein published in 1996, derived from Aequorea victoria. It is reported to be a rapidly-maturing weak dimer with moderate acid sensitivity.
   4466..5189    +  terminator     trpC terminator (fragment): trpC; transcription terminator from the Aspergillus nidulans trpC gene (Punt et al., 1987)
   5188..5208    +  misc_feature   MCS (fragment): pUC18/19 multiple cloning site
   5211..5365    +  CDS            lacZα (fragment): LacZα fragment of β-galactosidase; lacZ fragment
   5431..5455    +  misc_feature   RB T-DNA repeat: right border repeat from nopaline C58 T-DNA
   5794..6195    +  CDS            Y4CG_SINFN (fragment): Protein inferred from homology: Swiss-Prot protein existence level 3. From Sinorhizobium fredii (strain NBRC 101917 / NGR234).
   6755..7384    +  CDS            pVS1 StaA: stability protein from the Pseudomonas plasmid pVS1 (Heeb et al., 2000)
   7817..8885    +  CDS            pVS1 RepA (fragment): replication protein from the Pseudomonas plasmid pVS1 (Heeb et al., 2000)
   8951..9145    +  rep_origin     pVS1 oriV: origin of replication for the Pseudomonas plasmid pVS1 (Heeb et al., 2000)
   9348..9387    +  CDS            rop (fragment): Rop protein, which maintains plasmids at low copy number; rop
   9489..9629    +  misc_feature   bom: basis of mobility region from pBR322
   9815..10403   -  rep_origin     ori: high-copy-number ColE1/pMB1/pBR322/pUC origin of replication
  10490..11284   -  CDS            KanR: aminoglycoside phosphotransferase; aphA-3; confers resistance to kanamycin
  11718..22      +  misc_feature   LB T-DNA repeat (across the origin): left border repeat from nopaline C58 T-DNA
>Addgene plasmid #61648 | pFPL-Gh | depositor full sequence | sequence record 115222 | pFPL-Gh sequence 11720 bps
CAGGATATATTGTGGTGTAAACAAATTGACGCTTAGACAACTTAATAACACATTGCGGACGTTTTTAATG
TACTGAATTAACGCCGAATTAATTCGGGGGATCTGGATTTTAGTACTGGATTTTGGTTTTAGGAATTAGA
AATTTTATTGATAGAAGTATTTTACAAATACAAATACATACTAAGGGTTTCTTATATGCTCAACACATGA
GCGAAACCCTATAGGAACCCTAATTCCCTTATCTGGGAACTACTCACACATTATTATGGAGAAACTCGAA
ACTGGTTCCCGGTCGGCATCTACTCTATTCCTTTGCCCTCGGACGAGTGCTGGGGCGTCGGTTTCCACTA
TCGGCGAGTACTTCTACACAGCCATCGGTCCAGACGGCCGCGCTTCTGCGGGCGATTTGTGTACGCCCGA
CAGTCCCGGCTCCGGATCGGACGATTGCGTCGCATCGACCCTGCGCCCAAGCTGCATCATCGAAATTGCC
GTCAACCAAGCTCTGATAGAGTTGGTCAAGACCAATGCGGAGCATATACGCCCGGAGGCGCGGCGATCCT
GCAAGCTCCGGATGCCTCCGCTCGAAGTAGCGCGTCTGCTGCTCCATACAAGCCAACCACGGCCTCCAGA
AGAGGATGTTGGCGACCTCGTATTGGGAATCCCCGAACATCGCCTCGCTCCAGTCAATGACCGCTGTTAT
GCGGCCATTGTCCGTCAGGACATTGTTGGAGCCGAAATCCGCATGCACGAGGTGCCGGACTTCGGGGCAG
TCCTCGGCCCAAAGCATCAGCTCATCGAGAGCCTGCGCGACGGACGCACTGACGGTGTCGTCCATCACAG
TTTGCCAGTGATACACATGGGGATCAGCAATCGCGCATATGAAATCACGCCATGTAGTGTATTGACCGAT
TCCTTGCGGTCCGAATGGGCCGAACCCGCTCGTCTGGCTAAGATCGGCCGCAGCGATCGCATCCATGGCC
TCCGCGACCGGCTGGAGAACAGCGGGCAGTTCGGTTTCAGGCAGGTCTTGCAACGTGACACCCTGTGCAC
GGCGGGAGATGCAATAGGTCAGGCTCTCGCTGAACTCCCCAATGTCAAGCACTTCCGGAATCGGGAGCGC
GGCCGATGCAAAGTGCCGATAAACATAACGATCTTTGTAGAAACCATCGGCGCAGCTATTTACCCGCAGG
ACATATCCACGCCCTCCTACATCGAAGCTGAAAGCACGAGATTCTTCGCCCTCCGAGAGCTGCATCAGGT
CGGAGACGCTGTCGAACTTTTCGATCAGAAACTTCTCGACAGACGTCGCGGTGAGTTCAGGCTTTTTCAT
TTGGATGCTTGGGTAGAATAGGTAAGTCAGATTGAATCTTGAAATAAAGGGAGGAAGGGCGAACTTAAGA
AGGTATGACCGGGTCGTCCACTTACCTTGCTTGACAAACGCACCAAGTTATCGTGCACCAAGCAGCAGAT
GATAATAATGTCCTCGTTCCTGTCTGCTAATAAGAGTCACACTTCGAGCGCCGCCGCTACTGCTACAAGT
GGGGCTGATCTGACCAGTTGCCTAAATGAACCATCTTGTCAAACGACACAAATTTTGTGCTCACCGCCTG
GACGACTAAACCAAAATAGGCATTCATTGTTGACCTCCACTAGCTCCAGCCAAGCCCAAAAAATGCTCCT
TCAATATCAGTTTTGGCAAGCTGCTCTAGCCAATACGCAAACCGCCTCTCCCCGCGCGTTGGCCGATTCA
TTAATGCAGCTGGCACGACAGGTTTCCCGACTGGAAAGCGGGCAGTGAGCGCAACGCAATTAATGTGAGT
TAGCTCACTCATTAGGCACCCCAGGCTTTACACTTTATGCTTCCGGCTCGTATGTTGTGTGGAATTGTGA
GCGGATAACAATTTCACACAGGAAACAGCTATGACATGATTACGAATTCGAGCTCTCCCATATGGTCGAC
CTGCAGGCGGCCGCGAATTCACTAGTGATTTATAAGCTTACGAACGATAGACATCTGGATCACAAGTTTG
TACAAAAAAGCTGAACGAGAAACGTAAAATGATATAAATATCAATATATTAAATTAGATTTTGCATAAAA
AACAGACTACATAATACTGTAAAACACAACATATCCAGTCACTATGGCGGCCGCATTAGGCACCCCAGGC
TTTACACTTTATGCTTCCGGCTCGTATAACGTGTGGATTTTGAGTTAGGATCCGTCGAGATTTTCAGGAG
CTAAGGAAGCTAAAATGGAGAAAAAAATCACTGGATATACCACCGTTGATATATCCCAATGGCATCGTAA
AGAACATTTTGAGGCATTTCAGTCAGTTGCTCAATGTACCTATAACCAGACCGTTCAGCTGGATATTACG
GCCTTTTTAAAGACCGTAAAGAAAAATAAGCACAAGTTTTATCCGGCCTTTATTCACATTCTTGCCCGCC
TGATGAATGCTCATCCGGAATTCCGTATGGCAATGAAAGACGGTGAGCTGGTGATATGGGATAGTGTTCA
CCCTTGTTACACCGTTTTCCATGAGCAAACTGAAACGTTTTCATCGCTCTGGAGTGAATACCACGACGAT
TTCCGGCAGTTTCTACACATATATTCGCAAGATGTGGCGTGTTACGGTGAAAACCTGGCCTATTTCCCTA
AAGGGTTTATTGAGAATATGTTTTTCGTCTCAGCCAATCCCTGGGTGAGTTTCACCAGTTTTGATTTAAA
CGTGGCCAATATGGACAACTTCTTCGCCCCCGTTTTCACCATGGGCAAATATTATACGCAAGGCGACAAG
GTGCTGATGCCGCTGGCGATTCAGGTTCATCATGCCGTTTGTGATGGCTTCCATGTCGGCAGAATGCTTA
ATGAATTACAACAGTACTGCGATGAGTGGCAGGGCGGGGCGTAAACGCGTGGATCCGGCTTACTAAAAGC
CAGATAACAGTATGCGTATTTGCGCGCTGATTTTTGCGGTATAAGAATATATACTGATATGTATACCCGA
AGTATGTCAAAAAGAGGTATGCTATGAAGCAGCGTATTACAGTGACAGTTGACAGCGACAGCTATCAGTT
GCTCAAGGCATATATGATGTCAATATCTCCGGTCTGGTAAGCACAACCATGCAGAATGAAGCCCGTCGTC
TGCGTGCCGAACGCTGGAAAGCGGAAAATCAGGAAGGGATGGCTGAGGTCGCCCGGTTTATTGAAATGAA
CGGCTCTTTTGCTGACGAGAACAGGGGCTGGTGAAATGCAGTTTAAGGTTTACACCTATAAAAGAGAGAG
CCGTTATCGTCTGTTTGTGGATGTACAGAGTGATATTATTGACACGCCCGGGCGACGGATGGTGATCCCC
CTGGCCAGTGCACGTCTGCTGTCAGATAAAGTCTCCCGTGAACTTTACCCGGTGGTGCATATCGGGGATG
AAAGCTGGCGCATGATGACCACCGATATGGCCAGTGTGCCGGTCTCCGTTATCGGGGAAGAAGTGGCTGA
TCTCAGCCACCGCGAAAATGACATCAAAAACGCCATTAACCTGATGTTCTGGGGAATATAAATGTCAGGC
TCCCTTATACACAGCCAGTCTGCAGGTCGACCATAGTGACTGGATATGTTGTGTTTTACAGTATTATGTA
GTCTGTTTTTTATGCAAAATCTAATTTAATATATTGATATTTATATCATTTTACGTTTCTCGTTCAGCTT
TCTTGTACAAAGTGGTGATAGGGCCCGGGATCCTGATGGTGAGCAAGGGCGAGGAGCTGTTCACCGGGGT
GGTGCCCATCCTGGTCGAGCTGGACGGCGACGTAAACGGCCACAAGTTCAGCGTGTCCGGCGAGGGCGAG
GGCGATGCCACCTACGGCAAGCTGACCCTGAAGTTCATCTGCACCACCGGCAAGCTGCCCGTGCCCTGGC
CCACCCTCGTGACCACCCTGACCTACGGCGTGCAGTGCTTCAGCCGCTACCCCGACCACATGAAGCAGCA
CGACTTCTTCAAGTCCGCCATGCCCGAAGGCTACGTCCAGGAGCGCACCATCTTCTTCAAGGACGACGGC
AACTACAAGACCCGCGCCGAGGTGAAGTTCGAGGGCGACACCCTGGTGAACCGCATCGAGCTGAAGGGCA
TCGACTTCAAGGAGGACGGCAACATCCTGGGGCACAAGCTGGAGTACAACTACAACAGCCACAACGTCTA
TATCATGGCCGACAAGCAGAAGAACGGCATCAAGGTGAACTTCAAGATCCGCCACAACATCGAGGACGGC
AGCGTGCAGCTCGCCGACCACTACCAGCAGAACACCCCCATCGGCGACGGCCCCGTGCTGCTGCCCGACA
ACCACTACCTGAGCACCCAGTCCGCCCTGAGCAAAGACCCCAACGAGAAGCGCGATCACATGGTCCTGCT
GGAGTTCGTGACCGCCGCCGGGATCACTCTCGGCATGGACGAGCTGTACAAGTGAGATCCACTTAACGTT
ACTGAAATCATCAAACAGCTTGACGAATCTGGATATAAGATCGTTGGTGTCGATGTCAGCTCCGGAGTTG
AGACAAATGGTGTTCAGGATCTCGATAAGATACGTTCATTTGTCCAAGCAGCAAAGAGTGCCTTCTAGTG
ATTTAATAGCTCCATGTCAACAAGAATAAAACGCGTTTTCGGGTTTACCTCTTCCAGATACAGCTCATCT
GCAATGCATTAATGCATTGACTGCAACCTAGTAACGCCTTNCAGGCTCCGGCGAAGAGAAGAATAGCTTA
GCAGAGCTATTTTCATTTTCGGGAGACGAGATCAAGCAGATCAACGGTCGTCAAGAGACCTACGAGACTG
AGGAATCCGCTCTTGGCTCCACGCGACTATATATTTGTCTCTAATTGTACTTTGACATGCTCCTCTTCTT
TACTCTGATAGCTTGACTATGAAAATTCCGTCACCAGCNCCTGGGTTCGCAAAGATAATTGCATGTTTCT
TCCTTGAACTCTCAAGCCTACAGGACACACATTCATCGTAGGTATAAACCTCGAAATCANTTCCTACTAA
GATGGTATACAATAGTAACCATGCATGGTTGCCTAGTGAATGCTCCGTAACACCCAATACGCCGGCCGAA
ACTTTTTTACAACTCTCCTATGAGTCGTTTACCCAGAATGCACAGGTACACTTGTTTAGAGGTAATCCTT
CTTTCTAGACCTGCAGGCATGCAAGCTTGGCACTGGCCGTCGTTTTACAACGTCGTGACTGGGAAAACCC
TGGCGTTACCCAACTTAATCGCCTTGCAGCACATCCCCCTTTCGCCAGCTGGCGTAATAGCGAAGAGGCC
CGCACCGATCGCCCTTCCCAACAGTTGCGCAGCCTGAATGGCGAATGCTAGAGCAGCTTGAGCTTGGATC
AGATTGTCGTTTCCCGCCTTCAGTTTAAACTATCAGTGTTTGACAGGATATATTGGCGGGTAAACCTAAG
AGAAAAGAGCGTTTATTAGAATAACGGATATTTAAAAGGGCGTGAAAAGGTTTATCCGTTCGTCCATTTG
TATGTGCATGCCAACCACAGGGTTCCCCTCGGGATCAAAGTACTTTGATCCAACCCCTCCGCTGCTATAG
TGCAGTCGGCTTCTGACGTTCAGTGCAGCCGTCTTCTGAAAACGACATGTCGCACAAGTCCTAAGTTACG
CGACAGGCTGCCGCCCTGCCCTTTTCCTGGCGTTTTCTTGTCGCGTGTTTTAGTCGCATAAAGTAGAATA
CTTGCGACTAGAACCGGAGACATTACGCCATGAACAAGAGCGCCGCCGCTGGCCTGCTGGGCTATGCCCG
CGTCAGCACCGACGACCAGGACTTGACCAACCAACGGGCCGAACTGCACGCGGCCGGCTGCACCAAGCTG
TTTTCCGAGAAGATCACCGGCACCAGGCGCGACCGCCCGGAGCTGGCCAGGATGCTTGACCACCTACGCC
CTGGCGACGTTGTGACAGTGACCAGGCTAGACCGCCTGGCCCGCAGCACCCGCGACCTACTGGACATTGC
CGAGCGCATCCAGGAGGCCGGCGCGGGCCTGCGTAGCCTGGCAGAGCCGTGGGCCGACACCACCACGCCG
GCCGGCCGCATGGTGTTGACCGTGTTCGCCGGCATTGCCGAGTTCGAGCGTTCCCTAATCATCGACCGCA
CCCGGAGCGGGCGCGAGGCCGCCAAGGCCCGAGGCGTGAAGTTTGGCCCCCGCCCTACCCTCACCCCGGC
ACAGATCGCGCACGCCCGCGAGCTGATCGACCAGGAAGGCCGCACCGTGAAAGAGGCGGCTGCACTGCTT
GGCGTGCATCGCTCGACCCTGTACCGCGCACTTGAGCGCAGCGAGGAAGTGACGCCCACCGAGGCCAGGC
GGCGCGGTGCCTTCCGTGAGGACGCATTGACCGAGGCCGACGCCCTGGCGGCCGCCGAGAATGAACGCCA
AGAGGAACAAGCATGAAACCGCACCAGGACGGCCAGGACGAACCGTTTTTCATTACCGAAGAGATCGAGG
CGGAGATGATCGCGGCCGGGTACGTGTTCGAGCCGCCCGCGCACGTCTCAACCGTGCGGCTGCATGAAAT
CCTGGCCGGTTTGTCTGATGCCAAGCTGGCGGCCTGGCCGGCCAGCTTGGCCGCTGAAGAAACCGAGCGC
CGCCGTCTAAAAAGGTGATGTGTATTTGAGTAAAACAGCTTGCGTCATGCGGTCGCTGCGTATATGATGC
GATGAGTAAATAAACAAATACGCAAGGGGAACGCATGAAGGTTATCGCTGTACTTAACCAGAAAGGCGGG
TCAGGCAAGACGACCATCGCAACCCATCTAGCCCGCGCCCTGCAACTCGCCGGGGCCGATGTTCTGTTAG
TCGATTCCGATCCCCAGGGCAGTGCCCGCGATTGGGCGGCCGTGCGGGAAGATCAACCGCTAACCGTTGT
CGGCATCGACCGCCCGACGATTGACCGCGACGTGAAGGCCATCGGCCGGCGCGACTTCGTAGTGATCGAC
GGAGCGCCCCAGGCGGCGGACTTGGCTGTGTCCGCGATCAAGGCAGCCGACTTCGTGCTGATTCCGGTGC
AGCCAAGCCCTTACGACATATGGGCCACCGCCGACCTGGTGGAGCTGGTTAAGCAGCGCATTGAGGTCAC
GGATGGAAGGCTACAAGCGGCCTTTGTCGTGTCGCGGGCGATCAAAGGCACGCGCATCGGCGGTGAGGTT
GCCGAGGCGCTGGCCGGGTACGAGCTGCCCATTCTTGAGTCCCGTATCACGCAGCGCGTGAGCTACCCAG
GCACTGCCGCCGCCGGCACAACCGTTCTTGAATCAGAACCCGAGGGCGACGCTGCCCGCGAGGTCCAGGC
GCTGGCCGCTGAAATTAAATCAAAACTCATTTGAGTTAATGAGGTAAAGAGAAAATGAGCAAAAGCACAA
ACACGCTAAGTGCCGGCCGTCCGAGCGCACGCAGCAGCAAGGCTGCAACGTTGGCCAGCCTGGCAGACAC
GCCAGCCATGAAGCGGGTCAACTTTCAGTTGCCGGCGGAGGATCACACCAAGCTGAAGATGTACGCGGTA
CGCCAAGGCAAGACCATTACCGAGCTGCTATCTGAATACATCGCGCAGCTACCAGAGTAAATGAGCAAAT
GAATAAATGAGTAGATGAATTTTAGCGGCTAAAGGAGGCGGCATGGAAAATCAAGAACAACCAGGCACCG
ACGCCGTGGAATGCCCCATGTGTGGAGGAACGGGCGGTTGGCCAGGCGTAAGCGGCTGGGTTGTCTGCCG
GCCCTGCAATGGCACTGGAACCCCCAAGCCCGAGGAATCGGCGTGACGGTCGCAAACCATCCGGCCCGGT
ACAAATCGGCGCGGCGCTGGGTGATGACCTGGTGGAGAAGTTGAAGGCCGCGCAGGCCGCCCAGCGGCAA
CGCATCGAGGCAGAAGCACGCCCCGGTGAATCGTGGCAAGCGGCCGCTGATCGAATCCGCAAAGAATCCC
GGCAACCGCCGGCAGCCGGTGCGCCGTCGATTAGGAAGCCGCCCAAGGGCGACGAGCAACCAGATTTTTT
CGTTCCGATGCTCTATGACGTGGGCACCCGCGATAGTCGCAGCATCATGGACGTGGCCGTTTTCCGTCTG
TCGAAGCGTGACCGACGAGCTGGCGAGGTGATCCGCTACGAGCTTCCAGACGGGCACGTAGAGGTTTCCG
CAGGGCCGGCCGGCATGGCCAGTGTGTGGGATTACGACCTGGTACTGATGGCGGTTTCCCATCTAACCGA
ATCCATGAACCGATACCGGGAAGGGAAGGGAGACAAGCCCGGCCGCGTGTTCCGTCCACACGTTGCGGAC
GTACTCAAGTTCTGCCGGCGAGCCGATGGCGGAAAGCAGAAAGACGACCTGGTAGAAACCTGCATTCGGT
TAAACACCACGCACGTTGCCATGCAGCGTACGAAGAAGGCCAAGAACGGCCGCCTGGTGACGGTATCCGA
GGGTGAAGCCTTGATTAGCCGCTACAAGATCGTAAAGAGCGAAACCGGGCGGCCGGAGTACATCGAGATC
GAGCTAGCTGATTGGATGTACCGCGAGATCACAGAAGGCAAGAACCCGGACGTGCTGACGGTTCACCCCG
ATTACTTTTTGATCGATCCCGGCATCGGCCGTTTTCTCTACCGCCTGGCACGCCGCGCCGCAGGCAAGGC
AGAAGCCAGATGGTTGTTCAAGACGATCTACGAACGCAGTGGCAGCGCCGGAGAGTTCAAGAAGTTCTGT
TTCACCGTGCGCAAGCTGATCGGGTCAAATGACCTGCCGGAGTACGATTTGAAGGAGGAGGCGGGGCAGG
CTGGCCCGATCCTAGTCATGCGCTACCGCAACCTGATCGAGGGCGAAGCATCCGCCGGTTCCTAATGTAC
GGAGCAGATGCTAGGGCAAATTGCCCTAGCAGGGGAAAAAGGTCGAAAAGGTCTCTTTCCTGTGGATAGC
ACGTACATTGGGAACCCAAAGCCGTACATTGGGAACCGGAACCCGTACATTGGGAACCCAAAGCCGTACA
TTGGGAACCGGTCACACATGTAAGTGACTGATATAAAAGAGAAAAAAGGCGATTTTTCCGCCTAAAACTC
TTTAAAACTTATTAAAACTCTTAAAACCCGCCTGGCCTGTGCATAACTGTCTGGCCAGCGCACAGCCGAA
GAGCTGCAAAAAGCGCCTACCCTTCGGTCGCTGCGCTCCCTACGCCCCGCCGCTTCGCGTCGGCCTATCG
CGGCCGCTGGCCGCTCAAAAATGGCTGGCCTACGGCCAGGCAATCTACCAGGGCGCGGACAAGCCGCGCC
GTCGCCACTCGACCGCCGGCGCCCACATCAAGGCACCCTGCCTCGCGCGTTTCGGTGATGACGGTGAAAA
CCTCTGACACATGCAGCTCCCGGAGACGGTCACAGCTTGTCTGTAAGCGGATGCCGGGAGCAGACAAGCC
CGTCAGGGCGCGTCAGCGGGTGTTGGCGGGTGTCGGGGCGCAGCCATGACCCAGTCACGTAGCGATAGCG
GAGTGTATACTGGCTTAACTATGCGGCATCAGAGCAGATTGTACTGAGAGTGCACCATATGCGGTGTGAA
ATACCGCACAGATGCGTAAGGAGAAAATACCGCATCAGGCGCTCTTCCGCTTCCTCGCTCACTGACTCGC
TGCGCTCGGTCGTTCGGCTGCGGCGAGCGGTATCAGCTCACTCAAAGGCGGTAATACGGTTATCCACAGA
ATCAGGGGATAACGCAGGAAAGAACATGTGAGCAAAAGGCCAGCAAAAGGCCAGGAACCGTAAAAAGGCC
GCGTTGCTGGCGTTTTTCCATAGGCTCCGCCCCCCTGACGAGCATCACAAAAATCGACGCTCAAGTCAGA
GGTGGCGAAACCCGACAGGACTATAAAGATACCAGGCGTTTCCCCCTGGAAGCTCCCTCGTGCGCTCTCC
TGTTCCGACCCTGCCGCTTACCGGATACCTGTCCGCCTTTCTCCCTTCGGGAAGCGTGGCGCTTTCTCAT
AGCTCACGCTGTAGGTATCTCAGTTCGGTGTAGGTCGTTCGCTCCAAGCTGGGCTGTGTGCACGAACCCC
CCGTTCAGCCCGACCGCTGCGCCTTATCCGGTAACTATCGTCTTGAGTCCAACCCGGTAAGACACGACTT
ATCGCCACTGGCAGCAGCCACTGGTAACAGGATTAGCAGAGCGAGGTATGTAGGCGGTGCTACAGAGTTC
TTGAAGTGGTGGCCTAACTACGGCTACACTAGAAGGACAGTATTTGGTATCTGCGCTCTGCTGAAGCCAG
TTACCTTCGGAAAAAGAGTTGGTAGCTCTTGATCCGGCAAACAAACCACCGCTGGTAGCGGTGGTTTTTT
TGTTTGCAAGCAGCAGATTACGCGCAGAAAAAAAGGATCTCAAGAAGATCCTTTGATCTTTTCTACGGGG
TCTGACGCTCAGTGGAACGAAAACTCACGTTAAGGGATTTTGGTCATGCATTCTAGGTACTAAAACAATT
CATCCAGTAAAATATAATATTTTATTTTCTCCCAATCAGGCTTGATCCCCAGTAAGTCAAAAAATAGCTC
GACATACTGTTCTTCCCCGATATCCTCCCTGATCGACCGGACGCAGAAGGCAATGTCATACCACTTGTCC
GCCCTGCCGCTTCTCCCAAGATCAATAAAGCCACTTACTTTGCCATCTTTCACAAAGATGTTGCTGTCTC
CCAGGTCGCCGTGGGAAAAGACAAGTTCCTCTTCGGGCTTTTCCGTCTTTAAAAAATCATACAGCTCGCG
CGGATCTTTAAATGGAGTGTCTTCTTCCCAGTTTTCGCAATCCACATCGGCCAGATCGTTATTCAGTAAG
TAATCCAATTCGGCTAAGCGGCTGTCTAAGCTATTCGTATAGGGACAATCCGATATGTCGATGGAGTGAA
AGAGCCTGATGCACTCCGCATACAGCTCGATAATCTTTTCAGGGCTTTGTTCATCTTCATACTCTTCCGA
GCAAAGGACGCCATCGGCCTCACTCATGAGCAGATTGCTCCAGCCATCATGCCGTTCAAAGTGCAGGACC
TTTGGAACAGGCAGCTTTCCTTCCAGCCATAGCATCATGTCCTTTTCCCGTTCCACATCATAGGTGGTCC
CTTTATACCGGCTGTCCGTCATTTTTAAATATAGGTTTTCATTTTCTCCCACCAGCTTATATACCTTAGC
AGGAGACATTCCTTCCGTATCTTTTACGCAGCGGTATTTTTCGATCAGTTTTTTCAATTCCGGTGATATT
CTCATTTTAGCCATTTATTATTTCCTTCCTCTTTTCTACAGTATTTAAAGATACCCCAAGAAGCTAATTA
TAACAAGACGAACTCCAATTCACTGTTCCTTGCATTCTAAAACCTTAAATACCAGAAAACAGCTTTTTCA
AAGTTGTTTTCAAAGTTGGCGTATAACATAGTATCGACGGAGCCGATTTTGAAACCGCGGTGATCACAGG
CAGCAACGCTCTGTCATCGTTACAATCAACATGCTACCCTCCGCGAGATCATCCGTGTTTCAAACCCGGN
NNCAGCTTAGTTGCCGTTCTTCNNNCGAATAGCATCGGTAACATNNNGAGCAAAGTCTGCCGCCTTACAA
CGGCTCTCCCGCTGACGCCGTCCCGGACTGATGGGCTGCCTGTATCGAGTGGTGATTTTGTGCCGAGCTG
CCGGTCGGGGAGCTGTTGGCTGGCTGGTGG
