>Addgene plasmid #61648 | pFPL-Gh | addgene partial sequence | sequence record 103807 | CAT-R 5'-GCAACTGACTGAAATGCCTC-3'
GGTATATCCAGTGATTTTTTTCTCCATTTTAGCTTCCTTAGCTCCTGAAAATCTCGACGGATCCTAACTC
AAAATCCACACGTTATACGAGCCGGAAGCATAAAGTGTAAAGCCTGGGGTGCCTAATGCGGCCGCCATAG
TGACTGGATATGTTGTGTTTTACAGTATTATGTAGTCTGTTTTTTATGCAAAATCTAATTTAATATATTG
ATATTTATATCATTTTACGTTTCTCGTTCAGCTTTTTTGTACAAACTTGTGATCCAGATGTCTATCGTTC
GTAAGCTTATAAATCACTAGTGAATTCGCGGCCGCCTGCAGGTCGACCATATGGGAGAGCTCGAATTCGT
AATCATGTCATAGCTGTTTCCTGTGTGAAATTGTTATCCGCTCACAATTCCACACAACATACGAGCCGGA
AGCATAAAGTGTAAAGCCTGGGGTGCCTAATGAGTGAGCTAACTCACATTAATTGCGTTGCGCTCACTGC
CCGCTTTCCAGTCGGGAAACCTGTCGTGCCAGCTGCATTAATGAATCGGCCAACGCGCGGGGAGAGGCGG
TTTGCGTATTGGCTAGAGCAGCTTGCCAAAACTGATATTGAAGGAGCATTTTTTGGGCTTGGCTGGAGCT
AGTGGAGGTCAACAATGAATGCCTATTTTGGTTTAGTCGTCCAGGCGGTGAGCACAAAATTTGTGTCGTT
TGACAAGATGGTTCATTTAGGCAACTGGTCAGATCAGCCCCACTTGTAGCAGTAGC
