>Addgene plasmid #61648 | pFPL-Gh | addgene partial sequence | sequence record 103930 | EXFP-R 5'-GTCTTGTAGTTGCCGTCGTC-3'
AGCCTTCGGGCATGGCGGACTTGAAGAAGTCGTGCTGCTTCATGTGGTCGGGGTAGCGGCTGAAGCACTG
CACGCCGTAGGTCAGGGTGGTCACGAGGGTGGGCCAGGGCACGGGCAGCTTGCCGGTGGTGCAGATGAAC
TTCAGGGTCAGCTTGCCGTAGGTGGCATCGCCCTCGCCCTCGCCGGACACGCTGAACTTGTGGCCGTTTA
CGTCGCCGTCCAGCTCGACCAGGATGGGCACCACCCCGGTGAACAGCTCCTCGCCCTTGCTCACCATCAG
GATCCCGGGCCCTATCACCACTTTGTACAAGAAAGCTGAACGAGAAACGTAAAATGATATAAATATCAAT
ATATTAAATTAGATTTTGCATAAAAAACAGACTACATAATACTGTAAAACACAACATATCCAGTCACTAT
GGTCGACCTGCAGACTGGCTGTGTATAAGGGAGCCTGACATTTATATTCCCCAGAACATCAGGTTAATGG
CGTTTTTGATGTCATTTTCGCGGTGGCTGAGATCAGCCACTTCTTCCCCGATAACGGAGACCGGCACACT
GGCCATATCGGTGGTCATCATGCGCCAGCTTTCATCCCCGATATGCACCACCGGGTAAAGTTCACGGGAG
ACTTTATCTGACAGCAGACGTGCACTGGCCAGGGGGATCACCATCCGTCGCCCGGGCGTGTCAATAATAT
CACTCTGTACATCCACAAACAGACGATAACGGCTCTCTCT
