>Addgene plasmid #61648 | pFPL-Gh | addgene partial sequence | sequence record 115221 | LB-F1 5'-gtggtgtaaacaaattgacgc-3'
ATGTACTGAATTAACGCCGAATTAATTCGGGGGATCTGGATTTTAGTACTGGATTTTGGTTTTAGGAATT
AGAAATTTTATTGATAGAAGTATTTTACAAATACAAATACATACTAAGGGTTTCTTATATGCTCAACACA
TGAGCGAAACCCTATAGGAACCCTAATTCCCTTATCTGGGAACTACTCACACATTATTATGGAGAAACTC
GAAACTGGTTCCCGGTCGGCATCTACTCTATTCCTTTGCCCTCGGACGAGTGCTGGGGCGTCGGTTTCCA
CTATCGGCGAGTACTTCTACACAGCCATCGGTCCAGACGGCCGCGCTTCTGCGGGCGATTTGTGTACGCC
CGACAGTCCCGGCTCCGGATCGGACGATTGCGTCGCATCGACCCTGCGCCCAAGCTGCATCATCGAAATT
GCCGTCAACCAAGCTCTGATAGAGTTGGTCAAGACCAATGCGGAGCATATACGCCCGGAGGCGCGGCGAT
CCTGCAAGCTCCGGATGCCTCCGCTCGAAGTAGCGCGTCTGCTGCTCCATACAAGCCAACCACGGCCTCC
AGAAGAGGATGTTGGCGACCTCGTATTGGGAATCCCCGAACATCGCCTCGCTCCAGTCAATGACCGCTGT
TATGCGGCCATTGTCCGTCAGGACATTGTTGGAGCCGAAATCCGCATGCACGAGGTGCCGGACTTCGGGG
CAGTCCTCGGCCCAAAGCATCAGCTCATCGAGAGCCTGCGCGACGGACGCACTGACGGTGTCGTCCATCA
CAGTT
